Addgene plasmid #181889: pPHR-mCherry-mHP1alpha-I163A
Purpose: Soluble light-dependent effector protein (HP1alpha with I163A mutation) for optodroplet formation or recruitment to CIBN localizers,
Depositing lab: Karsten Rippe. Depositing organization: Deutsches Krebsforschungszentrum (DKFZ). Publication: Mouse Heterochromatin Adopts Digital Compaction States without Showing Hallmarks of HP1-Driven Liquid-Liquid Phase Separation. Erdel F, Rademacher A, Vlijm R, Tunnermann J, Frank L, Weinmann R, Schweigert E, Yserentant K, Hummert J, Bauer C, Schumacher S, Al Alwash A, Normand C, Herten DP, Engelhardt J, Rippe K. Mol Cell. 2020 Apr 16;78(2):236-249.e7. doi: 10.1016/j.molcel.2020.02.005. Epub 2020 Feb 25. PubMed 32101700.
Backbone
  Vector backbone: pmCherry-N1
  Backbone manufacturer: Clontech
  Backbone size w/o insert (bp): 3958
  Vector type: Mammalian Expression
  Selectable markers: Neomycin (select with G418)
Growth in bacteria
  Bacterial resistance: Kanamycin, 50 μg/mL
  Growth temperature: 37°C
  Growth strain: DH5alpha
  Copy number: High Copy
Gene/Insert
  Gene/Insert name: PHR-mCherry-mHP1alpha-I163A (alt names: PHR domain of CRY2; CBX 5)
  Species: M. musculus (mouse), A. thaliana (mustard weed)
  Mutation: I163A
  Entrez Gene: Cbx5 (a.k.a. 2610029O15Rik, HP1, Hp1a, Hp1alpha)
  Promoter: CMV
  Tag / fusion protein: PHR-mCherry (N terminal on insert)
  Cloning method: Unknown
Terms and licenses: Academic/Nonprofit Terms; Industry Terms: Not Available to Industry
How to cite: pPHR-mCherry-mHP1alpha-I163A was a gift from Karsten Rippe (Addgene plasmid # 181889 ; http://n2t.net/addgene:181889 ; RRID:Addgene_181889)
