[The description below was written by a language model from this plasmid's Addgene catalogue record, the feature table of its GenBank file and pLannotate feature annotations shown in this document.]
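Description:
pPHR-mCherry-mHP1alpha-I163A is a mammalian expression plasmid built on the Clontech pmCherry-N1 backbone; the full sequenced record is 6,760 nt. It is maintained in E. coli at high copy through a ColE1/pUC-type origin and also carries an f1 phage origin. A single NeoR/KanR (Tn5 aminoglycoside phosphotransferase) gene serves both hosts. A bacterial promoter drives it for kanamycin selection, and the SV40 enhancer/early promoter with an HSV TK polyadenylation signal drives it for G418 selection in transfected mammalian cells. The short ble, bGH poly(A) and SV40 large T annotations are fragments that appear to be backbone remnants rather than functional parts.

The payload is one open reading frame under the human CMV immediate early enhancer/promoter, terminated by the SV40 poly(A) signal. From the N terminus, it consists of the photolyase homology region (PHR) of Arabidopsis thaliana cryptochrome 2, the monomeric red fluorescent protein mCherry, and mouse HP1alpha (Cbx5) carrying an I163A substitution. HP1alpha is a heterochromatin component that binds H3K9-methylated histone tails. The record does not state what effect the mutation has. CRY2PHR binds CIB1 on exposure to blue light, so illumination can recruit the soluble fusion to CIBN-tagged localizer proteins placed at chosen sites, with mCherry reporting its distribution. According to the deposit, the construct serves as a light-dependent effector either for this recruitment or for optodroplet formation, and the associated work asked whether mouse heterochromatin shows hallmarks of HP1-driven liquid-liquid phase separation. The separate GenBank record held for this plasmid covers only the 1,494 bp CRY2PHR coding segment, so the overall layout described here comes from the full-sequence annotation.
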