Features (pLannotate 1.2.2; 17 found; start..end, strand, type, name):
     61..364     +  enhancer       CMV enhancer: human cytomegalovirus immediate early enhancer
    365..568     +  promoter       CMV promoter: human cytomegalovirus (CMV) immediate early promoter
    591..618     +  misc_feature   MCS (fragment): multiple cloning site
    625..2118    +  CDS            CRY2PHR: N-terminal photolyase homology region of Arabidopsis thaliana cryptochrome 2 binds to CIB1 upon exposure to blue light (Kennedy et al., 2010)
   2119..2135    +  misc_feature   MCS (fragment): multiple cloning site
   2143..2850    +  CDS            mCherry: mCherry is a basic (constitutively fluorescent) red fluorescent protein published in 2004, derived from Discosoma sp.. It is reported to be a very rapidly-maturing monomer with low acid sensitivity.
   2851..3423    +  CDS            Cbx5: CBX5_MOUSE - Also known as Hp1a. Experimental evidence at protein level: Swiss-Prot protein existence level 1. Component of heterochromatin that recognizes and binds histone H3 tails methylated at 'Lys-9' (H3K9me), leading to epigenetic repression. In contrast, it is excluded from chromatin when 'Tyr-41' of histone H3 is phosphorylated (H3Y41ph). Can interact with lamin-B receptor (LBR). This interaction can contribute to the association of the heterochromatin with the inner nuclear membrane. Involved in the formation of functional kinetochore through interaction with MIS12 complex proteins (B
   3442..3525    +  CDS            large T antigen (fragment): large T antigen from SV40 (simian virus 40)
   3548..3669    +  polyA_signal   SV40 poly(A) signal: SV40 polyadenylation signal
   3703..4131    -  rep_origin     f1 ori (sequence partly withheld): f1 bacteriophage origin of replication; arrow indicates direction of (+) strand synthesis
   4158..4262    +  promoter       AmpR promoter: bla
   4264..4621    +  promoter       SV40 promoter: SV40 enhancer and early promoter
   4656..5450    +  CDS            NeoR/KanR: aminoglycoside phosphotransferase from Tn5; aph(3')-II (or nptII); confers resistance to neomycin, kanamycin, and G418 (Geneticin®)
   5471..5623    +  CDS            ble (fragment): BLE_KLEPN - Experimental evidence at protein level: Swiss-Prot protein existence level 1. Binding protein with a strong affinity to the bleomycin family of antibiotics. Binds to CL990; an antimitotic-antibiotic compound. From Klebsiella pneumoniae.
   5682..5729    +  polyA_signal   HSV TK poly(A) signal: herpes simplex virus thymidine kinase polyadenylation signal (Cole and Stacy, 1985)
   5820..5836    -  polyA_signal   bGH poly(A) signal (fragment): bovine growth hormone polyadenylation signal
   6058..6646    +  rep_origin     ori: high-copy-number ColE1/pMB1/pBR322/pUC origin of replication
>Addgene plasmid #181889 | pPHR-mCherry-mHP1alpha-I163A | addgene full sequence | sequence record 359718 | Addgene NGS Result
TAGTTATTAATAGTAATCAATTACGGGGTCATTAGTTCATAGCCCATATATGGAGTTCCGCGTTACATAA
CTTACGGTAAATGGCCCGCCTGGCTGACCGCCCAACGACCCCCGCCCATTGACGTCAATAATGACGTATG
TTCCCATAGTAACGCCAATAGGGACTTTCCATTGACGTCAATGGGTGGAGTATTTACGGTAAACTGCCCA
CTTGGCAGTACATCAAGTGTATCATATGCCAAGTACGCCCCCTATTGACGTCAATGACGGTAAATGGCCC
GCCTGGCATTATGCCCAGTACATGACCTTATGGGACTTTCCTACTTGGCAGTACATCTACGTATTAGTCA
TCGCTATTACCATGGTGATGCGGTTTTGGCAGTACATCAATGGGCGTGGATAGCGGTTTGACTCACGGGG
ATTTCCAAGTCTCCACCCCATTGACGTCAATGGGAGTTTGTTTTGGCACCAAAATCAACGGGACTTTCCA
AAATGTCGTAACAACTCCGCCCCATTGACGCAAATGGGCGGTAGGCGTGTACGGTGGGAGGTCTATATAA
GCAGAGCTGGTTTAGTGAACCGTCAGATCCGCTAGCGCTACCGGACTCAGATCTCGAGGCCACCATGAAG
ATGGACAAAAAGACTATAGTTTGGTTTAGAAGAGACCTAAGGATTGAGGATAATCCTGCATTAGCAGCAG
CTGCTCACGAAGGATCTGTTTTTCCTGTCTTCATTTGGTGTCCTGAAGAAGAAGGACAGTTTTATCCTGG
AAGAGCTTCAAGATGGTGGATGAAACAATCACTTGCTCACTTATCTCAATCCTTGAAGGCTCTTGGATCT
GACCTCACTTTAATCAAAACCCACAACACGATTTCAGCGATCTTGGATTGTATCCGCGTTACCGGTGCTA
CAAAAGTCGTCTTTAACCACCTCTATGATCCTGTTTCGTTAGTTCGGGACCATACCGTAAAGGAGAAGCT
GGTGGAACGTGGGATCTCTGTGCAAAGCTACAATGGAGATCTATTGTATGAACCGTGGGAGATATACTGC
GAAAAGGGCAAACCTTTTACGAGTTTCAATTCTTACTGGAAGAAATGCTTAGATATGTCGATTGAATCCG
TTATGCTTCCTCCTCCTTGGCGGTTGATGCCAATAACTGCAGCGGCTGAAGCGATTTGGGCGTGTTCGAT
TGAAGAACTAGGGCTGGAGAATGAGGCCGAGAAACCGAGCAATGCGTTGTTAACTAGAGCTTGGTCTCCA
GGATGGAGCAATGCTGATAAGTTACTAAATGAGTTCATCGAGAAGCAGTTGATAGATTATGCAAAGAACA
GCAAGAAAGTTGTTGGGAATTCTACTTCACTACTTTCTCCGTATCTCCATTTCGGGGAAATAAGCGTCAG
ACACGTTTTCCAGTGTGCCCGGATGAAACAAATTATATGGGCAAGAGATAAGAACAGTGAAGGAGAAGAA
AGTGCAGATCTTTTTCTTAGGGGAATCGGTTTAAGAGAGTATTCTCGGTATATATGTTTCAACTTCCCGT
TTACTCACGAGCAATCGTTGTTGAGTCATCTTCGGTTTTTCCCTTGGGATGCTGATGTTGATAAGTTCAA
GGCCTGGAGACAAGGCAGGACCGGTTATCCGTTGGTGGATGCCGGAATGAGAGAGCTTTGGGCTACCGGA
TGGATGCATAACAGAATAAGAGTGATTGTTTCAAGCTTTGCTGTGAAGTTTCTTCTCCTTCCATGGAAAT
GGGGAATGAAGTATTTCTGGGATACACTTTTGGATGCTGATTTGGAATGTGACATCCTTGGCTGGCAGTA
TATCTCTGGGAGTATCCCCGATGGCCACGAGCTTGATCGCTTGGACAATCCCGCGTTACAAGGCGCCAAA
TATGACCCAGAAGGTGAGTACATAAGGCAATGGCTTCCCGAGCTTGCGAGATTGCCAACTGAATGGATCC
ATCATCCATGGGACGCTCCTTTAACCGTACTCAAAGCTTCTGGTGTGGAACTCGGAACAAACTATGCGAA
ACCCATTGTAGACATCGACACAGCTCGTGAGCTACTAGCTAAAGCTATTTCAAGAACCCGTGAAGCACAG
ATCATGATCGGAGCAGCAGCCCGGGATCCACCGGTCGCCACCATGGTGAGCAAGGGCGAGGAGGATAACA
TGGCCATCATCAAGGAGTTCATGCGCTTCAAGGTGCACATGGAGGGCTCCGTGAACGGCCACGAGTTCGA
GATCGAGGGCGAGGGCGAGGGCCGCCCCTACGAGGGCACCCAGACCGCCAAGCTGAAGGTGACCAAGGGT
GGCCCCCTGCCCTTCGCCTGGGACATCCTGTCCCCTCAGTTCATGTACGGCTCCAAGGCCTACGTGAAGC
ACCCCGCCGACATCCCCGACTACTTGAAGCTGTCCTTCCCCGAGGGCTTCAAGTGGGAGCGCGTGATGAA
CTTCGAGGACGGCGGCGTGGTGACCGTGACCCAGGACTCCTCCCTGCAGGACGGCGAGTTCATCTACAAG
GTGAAGCTGCGCGGCACCAACTTCCCCTCCGACGGCCCCGTAATGCAGAAGAAGACCATGGGCTGGGAGG
CCTCCTCCGAGCGGATGTACCCCGAGGACGGCGCCCTGAAGGGCGAGATCAAGCAGAGGCTGAAGCTGAA
GGACGGCGGCCACTACGACGCTGAGGTCAAGACCACCTACAAGGCCAAGAAGCCCGTGCAGCTGCCCGGC
GCCTACAACGTCAACATCAAGTTGGACATCACCTCCCACAACGAGGACTACACCATCGTGGAACAGTACG
AACGCGCCGAGGGCCGCCACTCCACCGGCGGCATGGACGAGCTGTACAAAATGGGAAAGAAGACCAAGAG
GACAGCCGACAGCTCTTCTTCAGAGGATGAGGAGGAATATGTGGTGGAAAAGGTGTTGGACAGGCGCATG
GTTAAGGGGCAAGTGGAATATCTGTTGAAGTGGAAAGGCTTTTCTGAGGAGCACAATACTTGGGAACCTG
AGAAGAACTTGGATTGTCCTGAACTAATTTCTGAGTTTATGAAAAAGTATAAGAAGATGAAGGAGGGTGA
AAACAATAAGCCCAGGGAGAAATCAGAAGGAAACAAGAGGAAATCCAGTTTCTCCAACAGCGCTGATGAT
ATTAAATCTAAAAAAAAGAGAGAGCAAAGCAATGATATCGCTCGGGGCTTTGAGAGAGGACTGGAACCAG
AAAAGATCATCGGAGCAACAGATTCCTGCGGTGACTTAATGTTCTTAATGAAATGGAAAGACACAGATGA
AGCTGACCTGGTTCTTGCAAAAGAAGCTAACGTGAAGTGTCCACAGATTGTGGCAGCATTTTATGAAGAG
AGACTGACGTGGCACGCATATCCAGAGGATGCGGAAAACAAAGAAAAAGAAAGCGCGAAGAGCTAAGCGG
CCGCGACTCTAGATCATAATCAGCCATACCACATTTGTAGAGGTTTTACTTGCTTTAAAAAACCTCCCAC
ACCTCCCCCTGAACCTGAAACATAAAATGAATGCAATTGTTGTTGTTAACTTGTTTATTGCAGCTTATAA
TGGTTACAAATAAAGCAATAGCATCACAAATTTCACAAATAAAGCATTTTTTTCACTGCATTCTAGTTGT
GGTTTGTCCAAACTCATCAATGTATCTTAAGGCGTAAATTGTAAGCGTTAATATTTTGTTAAAATTCGCG
TTAAATTTTTGTTAAATCAGCTCATTTTTTAACCAATAGGCCGAAATCGGCAAAATCCCTTATAAATCAA
AAGAATAGACCGAGATAGGGTTGAGTGTTGTTCCAGTTTGGAACAAGAGTCCACTATTAAAGAACGTGGA
CTCCAACGTCAAAGG
[49 nt withheld, positions 3866-3914]
T
[91 nt withheld, positions 3916-4006]
G
[124 nt withheld, positions 4008-4131]
CAGGTGGCACTTTTCGGGGAAATGTGCGCGGAACCCCTATTTGTTTATTTTTCTAAATACATTCAAATAT
GTATCCGCTCATGAGACAATAACCCTGATAAATGCTTCAATAATATTGAAAAAGGAAGAGTCCTGAGGCG
GAAAGAACCAGCTGTGGAATGTGTGTCAGTTAGGGTGTGGAAAGTCCCCAGGCTCCCCAGCAGGCAGAAG
TATGCAAAGCATGCATCTCAATTAGTCAGCAACCAGGTGTGGAAAGTCCCCAGGCTCCCCAGCAGGCAGA
AGTATGCAAAGCATGCATCTCAATTAGTCAGCAACCATAGTCCCGCCCCTAACTCCGCCCATCCCGCCCC
TAACTCCGCCCAGTTCCGCCCATTCTCCGCCCCATGGCTGACTAATTTTTTTTATTTATGCAGAGGCCGA
GGCCGCCTCGGCCTCTGAGCTATTCCAGAAGTAGTGAGGAGGCTTTTTTGGAGGCCTAGGCTTTTGCAAA
GATCGATCAAGAGACAGGATGAGGATCGTTTCGCATGATTGAACAAGATGGATTGCACGCAGGTTCTCCG
GCCGCTTGGGTGGAGAGGCTATTCGGCTATGACTGGGCACAACAGACAATCGGCTGCTCTGATGCCGCCG
TGTTCCGGCTGTCAGCGCAGGGGCGCCCGGTTCTTTTTGTCAAGACCGACCTGTCCGGTGCCCTGAATGA
ACTGCAAGACGAGGCAGCGCGGCTATCGTGGCTGGCCACGACGGGCGTTCCTTGCGCAGCTGTGCTCGAC
GTTGTCACTGAAGCGGGAAGGGACTGGCTGCTATTGGGCGAAGTGCCGGGGCAGGATCTCCTGTCATCTC
ACCTTGCTCCTGCCGAGAAAGTATCCATCATGGCTGATGCAATGCGGCGGCTGCATACGCTTGATCCGGC
TACCTGCCCATTCGACCACCAAGCGAAACATCGCATCGAGCGAGCACGTACTCGGATGGAAGCCGGTCTT
GTCGATCAGGATGATCTGGACGAAGAGCATCAGGGGCTCGCGCCAGCCGAACTGTTCGCCAGGCTCAAGG
CGAGCATGCCCGACGGCGAGGATCTCGTCGTGACCCATGGCGATGCCTGCTTGCCGAATATCATGGTGGA
AAATGGCCGCTTTTCTGGATTCATCGACTGTGGCCGGCTGGGTGTGGCGGACCGCTATCAGGACATAGCG
TTGGCTACCCGTGATATTGCTGAAGAGCTTGGCGGCGAATGGGCTGACCGCTTCCTCGTGCTTTACGGTA
TCGCCGCTCCCGATTCGCAGCGCATCGCCTTCTATCGCCTTCTTGACGAGTTCTTCTGAGCGGGACTCTG
GGGTTCGAAATGACCGACCAAGCGACGCCCAACCTGCCATCACGAGATTTCGATTCCACCGCCGCCTTCT
ATGAAAGGTTGGGCTTCGGAATCGTTTTCCGGGACGCCGGCTGGATGATCCTCCAGCGCGGGGATCTCAT
GCTGGAGTTCTTCGCCCACCCTAGGGGGAGGCTAACTGAAACACGGAAGGAGACAATACCGGAAGGAACC
CGCGCTATGACGGCAATAAAAAGACAGAATAAAACGCACGGTGTTGGGTCGTTTGTTCATAAACGCGGGG
TTCGGTCCCAGGGCTGGCACTCTGTCGATACCCCACCGAGACCCCATTGGGGCCAATACGCCCGCGTTTC
TTCCTTTTCCCCACCCCACCCCCCAAGTTCGGGTGAAGGCCCAGGGCTCGCAGCCAACGTCGGGGCGGCA
GGCCCTGCCATAGCCTCAGGTTACTCATATATACTTTAGATTGATTTAAAACTTCATTTTTAATTTAAAA
GGATCTAGGTGAAGATCCTTTTTGATAATCTCATGACCAAAATCCCTTAACGTGAGTTTTCGTTCCACTG
AGCGTCAGACCCCGTAGAAAAGATCAAAGGATCTTCTTGAGATCCTTTTTTTCTGCGCGTAATCTGCTGC
TTGCAAACAAAAAAACCACCGCTACCAGCGGTGGTTTGTTTGCCGGATCAAGAGCTACCAACTCTTTTTC
CGAAGGTAACTGGCTTCAGCAGAGCGCAGATACCAAATACTGTTCTTCTAGTGTAGCCGTAGTTAGGCCA
CCACTTCAAGAACTCTGTAGCACCGCCTACATACCTCGCTCTGCTAATCCTGTTACCAGTGGCTGCTGCC
AGTGGCGATAAGTCGTGTCTTACCGGGTTGGACTCAAGACGATAGTTACCGGATAAGGCGCAGCGGTCGG
GCTGAACGGGGGGTTCGTGCACACAGCCCAGCTTGGAGCGAACGACCTACACCGAACTGAGATACCTACA
GCGTGAGCTATGAGAAAGCGCCACGCTTCCCGAAGGGAGAAAGGCGGACAGGTATCCGGTAAGCGGCAGG
GTCGGAACAGGAGAGCGCACGAGGGAGCTTCCAGGGGGAAACGCCTGGTATCTTTATAGTCCTGTCGGGT
TTCGCCACCTCTGACTTGAGCGTCGATTTTTGTGATGCTCGTCAGGGGGGCGGAGCCTATGGAAAAACGC
CAGCAACGCGGCCTTTTTACGGTTCCTGGCCTTTTGCTGGCCTTTTGCTCACATGTTCTTTCCTGCGTTA
TCCCCTGATTCTGTGGATAACCGTATTACCGCCATGCAT
