LOCUS       Exported 1494 bp ds-DNA linear SYN 20-APR-2022
DEFINITION  Soluble light-dependent effector protein (HP1alpha with I163A
            mutation) for optodroplet formation or recruitment to CIBN
            localizers, .
ACCESSION   .
VERSION     .
KEYWORDS    pPHR-mCherry-mHP1alpha-I163A
SOURCE      synthetic DNA construct
  ORGANISM  synthetic DNA construct
REFERENCE   1 (bases 1 to 1494)
  TITLE     Rippe Lab Plasmids 2022
REFERENCE   2 (bases 1 to 1494)
  AUTHORS   .
  TITLE     Direct Submission
  JOURNAL   Exported Apr 20, 2022 from SnapGene Server 1.1.58
            http://www.snapgene.com
FEATURES             Location/Qualifiers
     source          1..1494
                     /organism="synthetic DNA construct"
                     /mol_type="other DNA"
     CDS             1..1494
                     /codon_start=1
                     /product="N-terminal photolyase homology region of
                     Arabidopsis thaliana cryptochrome 2"
                     /label=CRY2PHR
                     /note="binds to CIB1 upon exposure to blue light (Kennedy
                     et al., 2010)"
                     /translation="MKMDKKTIVWFRRDLRIEDNPALAAAAHEGSVFPVFIWCPEEEGQ
                     FYPGRASRWWMKQSLAHLSQSLKALGSDLTLIKTHNTISAILDCIRVTGATKVVFNHLY
                     DPVSLVRDHTVKEKLVERGISVQSYNGDLLYEPWEIYCEKGKPFTSFNSYWKKCLDMSI
                     ESVMLPPPWRLMPITAAAEAIWACSIEELGLENEAEKPSNALLTRAWSPGWSNADKLLN
                     EFIEKQLIDYAKNSKKVVGNSTSLLSPYLHFGEISVRHVFQCARMKQIIWARDKNSEGE
                     ESADLFLRGIGLREYSRYICFNFPFTHEQSLLSHLRFFPWDADVDKFKAWRQGRTGYPL
                     VDAGMRELWATGWMHNRIRVIVSSFAVKFLLLPWKWGMKYFWDTLLDADLECDILGWQY
                     ISGSIPDGHELDRLDNPALQGAKYDPEGEYIRQWLPELARLPTEWIHHPWDAPLTVLKA
                     SGVELGTNYAKPIVDIDTARELLAKAISRTREAQIMIGAA"
ORIGIN
        1 atgaagatgg acaaaaagac tatagtttgg tttagaagag acctaaggat tgaggataat
       61 cctgcattag cagcagctgc tcacgaagga tctgtttttc ctgtcttcat ttggtgtcct
      121 gaagaagaag gacagtttta tcctggaaga gcttcaagat ggtggatgaa acaatcactt
      181 gctcacttat ctcaatcctt gaaggctctt ggatctgacc tcactttaat caaaacccac
      241 aacacgattt cagcgatctt ggattgtatc cgcgttaccg gtgctacaaa agtcgtcttt
      301 aaccacctct atgatcctgt ttcgttagtt cgggaccata ccgtaaagga gaagctggtg
      361 gaacgtggga tctctgtgca aagctacaat ggagatctat tgtatgaacc gtgggagata
      421 tactgcgaaa agggcaaacc ttttacgagt ttcaattctt actggaagaa atgcttagat
      481 atgtcgattg aatccgttat gcttcctcct ccttggcggt tgatgccaat aactgcagcg
      541 gctgaagcga tttgggcgtg ttcgattgaa gaactagggc tggagaatga ggccgagaaa
      601 ccgagcaatg cgttgttaac tagagcttgg tctccaggat ggagcaatgc tgataagtta
      661 ctaaatgagt tcatcgagaa gcagttgata gattatgcaa agaacagcaa gaaagttgtt
      721 gggaattcta cttcactact ttctccgtat ctccatttcg gggaaataag cgtcagacac
      781 gttttccagt gtgcccggat gaaacaaatt atatgggcaa gagataagaa cagtgaagga
      841 gaagaaagtg cagatctttt tcttagggga atcggtttaa gagagtattc tcggtatata
      901 tgtttcaact tcccgtttac tcacgagcaa tcgttgttga gtcatcttcg gtttttccct
      961 tgggatgctg atgttgataa gttcaaggcc tggagacaag gcaggaccgg ttatccgttg
     1021 gtggatgccg gaatgagaga gctttgggct accggatgga tgcataacag aataagagtg
     1081 attgtttcaa gctttgctgt gaagtttctt ctccttccat ggaaatgggg aatgaagtat
     1141 ttctgggata cacttttgga tgctgatttg gaatgtgaca tccttggctg gcagtatatc
     1201 tctgggagta tccccgatgg ccacgagctt gatcgcttgg acaatcccgc gttacaaggc
     1261 gccaaatatg acccagaagg tgagtacata aggcaatggc ttcccgagct tgcgagattg
     1321 ccaactgaat ggatccatca tccatgggac gctcctttaa ccgtactcaa agcttctggt
     1381 gtggaactcg gaacaaacta tgcgaaaccc attgtagaca tcgacacagc tcgtgagcta
     1441 ctagctaaag ctatttcaag aacccgtgaa gcacagatca tgatcggagc agca
//
