>Addgene plasmid #181889 | pPHR-mCherry-mHP1alpha-I163A | depositor partial sequence | sequence record 351861 | mCherry
ATGGTGAGCAAGGGCGAGGAGGATAACATGGCCATCATCAAGGAGTTCATGCGCTTCAAGGTGCACATGG
AGGGCTCCGTGAACGGCCACGAGTTCGAGATCGAGGGCGAGGGCGAGGGCCGCCCCTACGAGGGCACCCA
GACCGCCAAGCTGAAGGTGACCAAGGGTGGCCCCCTGCCCTTCGCCTGGGACATCCTGTCCCCTCAGTTC
ATGTACGGCTCCAAGGCCTACGTGAAGCACCCCGCCGACATCCCCGACTACTTGAAGCTGTCCTTCCCCG
AGGGCTTCAAGTGGGAGCGCGTGATGAACTTCGAGGACGGCGGCGTGGTGACCGTGACCCAGGACTCCTC
CCTGCAGGACGGCGAGTTCATCTACAAGGTGAAGCTGCGCGGCACCAACTTCCCCTCCGACGGCCCCGTA
ATGCAGAAGAAGACCATGGGCTGGGAGGCCTCCTCCGAGCGGATGTACCCCGAGGACGGCGCCCTGAAGG
GCGAGATCAAGCAGAGGCTGAAGCTGAAGGACGGCGGCCACTACGACGCTGAGGTCAAGACCACCTACAA
GGCCAAGAAGCCCGTGCAGCTGCCCGGCGCCTACAACGTCAACATCAAGTTGGACATCACCTCCCACAAC
GAGGACTACACCATCGTGGAACAGTACGAACGCGCCGAGGGCCGCCACTCCACCGGCGGCATGGACGAGC
TGTACAAG
